Addgene plasmid #239932: LLP1010
Purpose: dCas9 with Stop codon as Level-0 part (Golden Gate cloning)
Depositing lab: Ryan Lister. Depositing organization: University of Western Australia. Publication: CRISPRi-based circuits to control gene expression in plants. Khan MA, Herring G, Zhu JY, Oliva M, Fourie E, Johnston B, Zhang Z, Potter J, Pineda L, Pflueger J, Swain T, Pflueger C, Lloyd JPB, Secco D, Small I, Kidd BN, Lister R. Nat Biotechnol. 2025 Mar;43(3):416-430. doi: 10.1038/s41587-024-02236-w. Epub 2024 May 20. PubMed 38769424.
Backbone
  Vector backbone: pAGM9121
  Vector type: CRISPR, Synthetic Biology
Growth in bacteria
  Bacterial resistance: Spectinomycin, 50 μg/mL
  Growth temperature: 30°C
  Growth strain: DH5alpha
  Copy number: High Copy
Gene/Insert
  Gene/Insert name: dCas9
  Species: Other
  Mutation: N/A
  Cloning method: Restriction Enzyme; 5′ cloning site Unknown (unknown if destroyed)
Terms and licenses: Academic/Nonprofit Terms; Industry Terms: Not Available to Industry
How to cite: LLP1010 was a gift from Ryan Lister (Addgene plasmid # 239932 ; http://n2t.net/addgene:239932 ; RRID:Addgene_239932)
