[The description below was written by a language model from this plasmid's Addgene catalogue record and pLannotate feature annotations shown in this document.]
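Description:
LLP1010 is a Level-0 Golden Gate (MoClo-style) part plasmid that carries a nuclease-dead Cas9 (dCas9) coding sequence with its own stop codon, built in the pAGM9121 backbone. It is a small bacterial cloning vector of about 6.2 kb rather than an expression construct. It replicates in E. coli from a high-copy ColE1/pUC-type origin and is selected with spectinomycin through an aadA aminoglycoside adenylyltransferase gene. Upstream of aadA the annotation shows a fragment of the class 1 integron Pc promoter and a short remnant of a gentamicin acetyltransferase gene. These are leftovers of the integron-derived resistance cassette and are not functional markers in their own right.

The payload is a roughly 4.1 kb open reading frame annotated as Streptococcus pyogenes Cas9, followed closely by a sequence matching part of the SV40 large T antigen nuclear localization signal, which suggests a C-terminal NLS for nuclear import. The automated annotation identifies the gene only as cas9. The catalytically inactivating changes that make it dCas9 are stated in the catalogue entry but are not itemised in the record, and the mutation field is blank. No promoter or terminator flanks the coding sequence, as expected for a Level-0 module. Including the stop codon means the part serves as a complete coding unit, not as one meant for C-terminal fusion to a downstream domain. The flanking Type IIS sites and overhangs are not listed.

The part is meant to be combined with promoter and terminator modules into higher-level transcription units. The associated work used such assemblies to build CRISPR interference-based gene circuits for controlling gene expression in plants.
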