Features (pLannotate 1.2.2; 6 found; start..end, strand, type, name):
     23..46      +  promoter       Pc promoter (fragment): intI1 (promoter lies within the coding sequence); class 1 integron promoter
    222..278     +  CDS            GmR (fragment): gentamycin acetyltransferase; aacC1; confers resistance to gentamycin
    289..1076    +  CDS            SmR (fragment): aminoglycoside adenylyltransferase (Murphy, 1985); aadA; confers resistance to spectinomycin and streptomycin
   1417..2005    +  rep_origin     ori: high-copy-number ColE1/pMB1/pBR322/pUC origin of replication
   2094..6194    +  CDS            cas9: CAS9_STRP1 - Also known as csn1 From Streptococcus pyogenes serotype M1.
   6210..6226    +  CDS            SV40 NLS (fragment): nuclear localization signal of SV40 (simian virus 40) large T antigen
>Addgene plasmid #239932 | LLP1010 | addgene full sequence | sequence record 486306 | Addgene NGS Result
GTGCCGAGGCACGAACCCAGTGGACATAAGCCTGTTCGGTTCGTAAGCTGTAATGCAAGTAGCGTATGCG
CTCACGCAACTGGTCCAGAACCTTGACCGAACGCAGCGGTGGTAACGGCGCAGTGGCGGTTTTCATGGCT
TGTTATGACTGTTTTTTTGGGGTACAGTCTATGCCTCGGGCATCCAAGCAGCAAGCGCGTTACGCCGTGG
GTCGATGTTTGATGTTATGGAGCAGCAACGATGTTACGCAGCAGGGCAGTCGCCCTAAAACAAAGTTAAA
CATCATGGGGGAAGCGGTGATCGCCGAAGTATCGACTCAACTATCAGAGGTAGTTGGCGTCATCGAGCGC
CATCTCGAACCGACGTTGCTGGCCGTACATTTGTACGGCTCCGCAGTGGATGGCGGCCTGAAGCCACACA
GCGATATTGATTTGCTGGTTACGGTGACCGTAAGGCTTGATGAAACAACGCGGCGAGCTTTGATCAACGA
CCTTTTGGAAACTTCGGCTTCCCCTGGAGAGAGCGAGATTCTCCGCGCTGTAGAAGTCACCATTGTTGTG
CACGACGACATCATTCCGTGGCGTTATCCAGCTAAGCGCGAACTGCAATTTGGAGAATGGCAGCGCAATG
ACATTCTTGCAGGTATCTTCGAGCCAGCCACGATCGACATTGATCTGGCTATCTTGCTGACAAAAGCAAG
AGAACATAGCGTTGCCTTGGTAGGTCCAGCGGCGGAGGAACTCTTTGATCCGGTTCCTGAACAGGATCTA
TTTGAGGCGCTAAATGAAACCTTAACGCTATGGAACTCGCCGCCCGACTGGGCTGGCGATGAGCGAAATG
TAGTGCTTACGTTGTCCCGCATTTGGTACAGCGCAGTAACCGGCAAAATCGCGCCGAAGGATGTCGCTGC
CGACTGGGCAATGGAGCGCCTGCCGGCCCAGTATCAGCCCGTCATACTTGAAGCTAGACAGGCTTATCTT
GGACAAGAAGAAGATCGCTTGGCCTCGCGCGCAGATCAGTTGGAAGAATTTGTCCATTACGTGAAAGGCG
AGATCACCAAGGTAGTCGGCAAATAATGTCTAGCTAGAAATTCGTTCAAGCCGACGCCGCTTCGCGGCGC
GGCTTAACTCAAGCGTTAGATGCACTAAGCACATAATTGCTCACAGCCAAACTATCAGGTCAAGTCTGCT
TTTATTATTTTTAAGCGTGCATAATAAGCCCTACACAAATTGGGAGATATATCATGCTGTCAGACCAAGT
TTACTCATATATACTTTAGATTGATTTAAAACTTCATTTTTAATTTAAAAGGATCTAGGTGAAGATCCTT
TTTGATAATCTCATGACCAAAATCCCTTAACGTGAGTTTTCGTTCCACTGAGCGTCAGACCCCGTAGAAA
AGATCAAAGGATCTTCTTGAGATCCTTTTTTTCTGCGCGTAATCTGCTGCTTGCAAACAAAAAAACCACC
GCTACCAGCGGTGGTTTGTTTGCCGGATCAAGAGCTACCAACTCTTTTTCCGAAGGTAACTGGCTTCAGC
AGAGCGCAGATACCAAATACTGTTCTTCTAGTGTAGCCGTAGTTAGGCCACCACTTCAAGAACTCTGTAG
CACCGCCTACATACCTCGCTCTGCTAATCCTGTTACCAGTGGCTGCTGCCAGTGGCGATAAGTCGTGTCT
TACCGGGTTGGACTCAAGACGATAGTTACCGGATAAGGCGCAGCGGTCGGGCTGAACGGGGGGTTCGTGC
ACACAGCCCAGCTTGGAGCGAACGACCTACACCGAACTGAGATACCTACAGCGTGAGCTATGAGAAAGCG
CCACGCTTCCCGAAGGGAGAAAGGCGGACAGGTATCCGGTAAGCGGCAGGGTCGGAACAGGAGAGCGCAC
GAGGGAGCTTCCAGGGGGAAACGCCTGGTATCTTTATAGTCCTGTCGGGTTTCGCCACCTCTGACTTGAG
CGTCGATTTTTGTGATGCTCGTCAGGGGGGCGGAGCCTATGGAAAAACGCCAGCAACGCGGCCTTTTTAC
GGTTCCTGCACTCTGTGGTCTCAAATGATGCCAAAGAAGAAGAGAAAGGTCGGGGGTGGTTCTGATAAGA
AGTACTCTATCGGACTCGCTATCGGAACTAACTCTGTGGGATGGGCTGTGATCACCGATGAGTACAAGGT
GCCATCTAAGAAGTTCAAGGTTCTCGGAAACACCGATAGGCACTCTATCAAGAAAAACCTTATCGGTGCT
CTCCTCTTCGATTCTGGTGAAACTGCTGAGGCTACCAGACTCAAGAGAACCGCTAGAAGAAGGTACACCA
GAAGAAAGAACAGGATCTGCTACCTCCAAGAGATCTTCTCTAACGAGATGGCTAAAGTGGATGATTCATT
CTTCCACAGGCTCGAAGAGTCATTCCTCGTGGAAGAAGATAAGAAGCACGAGAGGCACCCTATCTTCGGA
AACATCGTTGATGAGGTGGCATACCACGAGAAGTACCCTACTATCTACCACCTCAGAAAGAAGCTCGTTG
ATTCTACTGATAAGGCTGATCTCAGGCTCATCTACCTCGCTCTCGCTCACATGATCAAGTTCAGAGGACA
CTTCCTCATCGAGGGTGATCTCAACCCTGATAACTCTGATGTGGATAAGTTGTTCATCCAGCTCGTGCAG
ACCTACAACCAGCTTTTCGAAGAGAACCCTATCAACGCTTCAGGTGTGGATGCTAAGGCTATCCTCTCTG
CTAGGCTCTCTAAGTCAAGAAGGCTTGAGAACCTCATTGCTCAGCTCCCTGGTGAGAAGAAGAACGGACT
TTTCGGAAACTTGATCGCTCTCTCTCTCGGACTCACCCCTAACTTCAAGTCTAACTTCGATCTCGCTGAG
GATGCAAAGCTCCAGCTCTCAAAGGATACCTACGATGATGATCTCGATAACCTCCTCGCTCAGATCGGAG
ATCAGTACGCTGATTTGTTCCTCGCTGCTAAGAACCTCTCTGATGCTATCCTCCTCAGTGATATCCTCAG
AGTGAACACCGAGATCACCAAGGCTCCACTCTCAGCTTCTATGATCAAGAGATACGATGAGCACCACCAG
GATCTCACACTTCTCAAGGCTCTTGTTAGACAGCAGCTCCCAGAGAAGTACAAAGAGATTTTCTTCGATC
AGTCTAAGAACGGATACGCTGGTTACATCGATGGTGGTGCATCTCAAGAAGAGTTCTACAAGTTCATCAA
GCCTATCCTCGAGAAGATGGATGGAACCGAGGAACTCCTCGTGAAGCTCAATAGAGAGGATCTTCTCAGA
AAGCAGAGGACCTTCGATAACGGATCTATCCCTCATCAGATCCACCTCGGAGAGTTGCACGCTATCCTTA
GAAGGCAAGAGGATTTCTACCCATTCCTCAAGGATAACAGGGAAAAGATTGAGAAGATTCTCACCTTCAG
AATCCCTTACTACGTGGGACCTCTCGCTAGAGGAAACTCAAGATTCGCTTGGATGACCAGAAAGTCTGAG
GAAACCATCACCCCTTGGAACTTCGAAGAGGTGGTGGATAAGGGTGCTAGTGCTCAGTCTTTCATCGAGA
GGATGACCAACTTCGATAAGAACCTTCCAAACGAGAAGGTGCTCCCTAAGCACTCTTTGCTCTACGAGTA
CTTCACCGTGTACAACGAGTTGACCAAGGTTAAGTACGTGACCGAGGGAATGAGGAAGCCTGCTTTTTTG
TCAGGTGAGCAAAAGAAGGCTATCGTTGATCTCTTGTTCAAGACCAACAGAAAGGTGACCGTGAAGCAGC
TCAAAGAGGATTACTTCAAGAAAATCGAGTGCTTCGATTCAGTTGAGATTTCTGGTGTTGAGGATAGGTT
CAACGCATCTCTCGGAACCTACCACGATCTCCTCAAGATCATTAAGGATAAGGATTTCTTGGATAACGAG
GAAAACGAGGATATCTTGGAGGATATCGTTCTTACCCTCACCCTCTTTGAAGATAGAGAGATGATTGAAG
AAAGGCTCAAGACCTACGCTCATCTCTTCGATGATAAGGTGATGAAGCAGTTGAAGAGAAGAAGATACAC
TGGTTGGGGAAGGCTCTCAAGAAAGCTCATTAACGGAATCAGGGATAAGCAGTCTGGAAAGACAATCCTT
GATTTCCTCAAGTCTGATGGATTCGCTAACAGAAACTTCATGCAGCTCATCCACGATGATTCTCTCACCT
TTAAAGAGGATATCCAGAAGGCTCAGGTTTCAGGACAGGGTGATAGTCTCCATGAGCATATCGCTAACCT
CGCTGGATCTCCTGCAATCAAGAAGGGAATCCTCCAGACTGTGAAGGTTGTGGATGAGTTGGTGAAGGTG
ATGGGAAGGCATAAGCCTGAGAACATCGTGATCGAAATGGCTAGAGAGAACCAGACCACTCAGAAGGGAC
AGAAGAACTCTAGGGAAAGGATGAAGAGGATCGAGGAAGGTATCAAAGAGCTTGGATCTCAGATCCTCAA
AGAGCACCCTGTTGAGAACACTCAGCTCCAGAATGAGAAGCTCTACCTCTACTACCTCCAGAACGGAAGG
GATATGTATGTGGATCAAGAGTTGGATATCAACAGGCTCTCTGATTACGATGTTGATGCTATCGTGCCAC
AGTCATTCTTGAAGGATGATTCTATCGATAACAAGGTGCTCACCAGGTCTGATAAGAACAGGGGTAAGAG
TGATAACGTGCCAAGTGAAGAGGTTGTGAAGAAAATGAAGAACTATTGGAGGCAGCTCCTCAACGCTAAG
CTCATCACTCAGAGAAAGTTCGATAACTTGACTAAGGCTGAGAGGGGAGGACTCTCTGAATTGGATAAGG
CAGGATTCATCAAGAGGCAGCTTGTGGAAACCAGGCAGATCACTAAGCACGTTGCACAGATCCTCGATTC
TAGGATGAACACCAAGTACGATGAGAACGATAAGTTGATCAGGGAAGTGAAGGTTATCACCCTCAAGTCA
AAGCTCGTGTCTGATTTCAGAAAGGATTTCCAATTCTACAAGGTGAGGGAAATCAACAACTACCACCACG
CTCACGATGCTTACCTTAACGCTGTTGTTGGAACCGCTCTCATCAAGAAGTATCCTAAGCTCGAGTCAGA
GTTCGTGTACGGTGATTACAAGGTGTACGATGTGAGGAAGATGATCGCTAAGTCTGAGCAAGAGATCGGA
AAGGCTACCGCTAAGTATTTCTTCTACTCTAACATCATGAATTTCTTCAAGACCGAGATTACCCTCGCTA
ACGGTGAGATCAGAAAGAGGCCACTCATCGAGACAAACGGTGAAACAGGTGAGATCGTGTGGGATAAGGG
AAGGGATTTCGCTACCGTTAGAAAGGTGCTCTCTATGCCACAGGTGAACATCGTTAAGAAAACCGAGGTG
CAGACCGGTGGATTCTCTAAAGAGTCTATCCTCCCTAAGAGGAACTCTGATAAGCTCATTGCTAGGAAGA
AGGATTGGGACCCTAAGAAATACGGTGGTTTCGATTCTCCTACCGTGGCTTACTCTGTTCTCGTTGTGGC
TAAGGTTGAGAAGGGAAAGAGTAAGAAGCTCAAGTCTGTTAAGGAACTTCTCGGAATCACTATCATGGAA
AGGTCATCTTTCGAGAAGAACCCAATCGATTTCCTCGAGGCTAAGGGATACAAAGAGGTTAAGAAGGATC
TCATCATCAAGCTCCCAAAGTACTCACTCTTCGAACTCGAGAACGGTAGAAAGAGGATGCTCGCTTCTGC
TGGTGAGCTTCAAAAGGGAAACGAGCTTGCTCTCCCATCTAAGTACGTTAACTTTCTTTACCTCGCTTCT
CACTACGAGAAGTTGAAGGGATCTCCAGAAGATAACGAGCAGAAGCAACTTTTCGTTGAGCAGCACAAGC
ACTACTTGGATGAGATCATCGAGCAGATCTCTGAGTTCTCTAAAAGGGTGATCCTCGCTGATGCAAACCT
CGATAAGGTGTTGTCTGCTTACAACAAGCACAGAGATAAGCCTATCAGGGAACAGGCAGAGAACATCATC
CATCTCTTCACCCTTACCAACCTCGGTGCTCCTGCTGCTTTCAAGTACTTCGATACAACCATCGATAGGA
AGAGATACACCTCTACCAAAGAAGTGCTCGATGCTACCCTCATCCATCAGTCTATCACTGGACTCTACGA
GACTAGGATCGATCTCTCACAGCTCGGTGGTGATGGTGGGGGCAGTCCTAAAAAGAAGAGAAAGGTGTGA
GCTTCGAGACCACGAA
